>Addgene plasmid #213703 | pDrDERusk | addgene full sequence | sequence record 422228 | Addgene NGS Result
[118 nt withheld, positions 1-118]
C
[91 nt withheld, positions 120-210]
A
[49 nt withheld, positions 212-260]
CCTTTGACGTTGGAGTCCACGTTCTTT
[37 nt withheld, positions 288-324]
ACCCTATCTCGGTCTATTCTTTTGATTTATAAGGGATTTTGCCGATTTCGGCCTATTGGTTAAAAAATGA
GCTGATTTAACAAAAATTTAACGCGAATTTTAACAAAATATTAACGCTTACAATTTAGGTGGCACTTTTC
GGGGAAATGTGCGCGGAACCCCTATTTGTTTATTTTTCTAAATACATTCAAATATGTATCCGCTCATGAA
TTAATTCTTAGAAAAACTCATCGAGCATCAAATGAAACTGCAATTTATTCATATCAGGATTATCAATACC
ATATTTTTGAAAAAGCCGTTTCTGTAATGAAGGAGAAAACTCACCGAGGCAGTTCCATAGGATGGCAAGA
TCCTGGTATCGGTCTGCGATTCCGACTCGTCCAACATCAATACAACCTATTAATTTCCCCTCGTCAAAAA
TAAGGTTATCAAGTGAGAAATCACCATGAGTGACGACTGAATCCGGTGAGAATGGCAAAAGTTTATGCAT
TTCTTTCCAGACTTGTTCAACAGGCCAGCCATTACGCTCGTCATCAAAATCACTCGCATCAACCAAACCG
TTATTCATTCGTGATTGCGCCTGAGCGAGACGAAATACGCGATCGCTGTTAAAAGGACAATTACAAACAG
GAATCGAATGCAACCGGCGCAGGAACACTGCCAGCGCATCAACAATATTTTCACCTGAATCAGGATATTC
TTCTAATACCTGGAATGCTGTTTTCCCGGGGATCGCAGTGGTGAGTAACCATGCATCATCAGGAGTACGG
ATAAAATGCTTGATGGTCGGAAGAGGCATAAATTCCGTCAGCCAGTTTAGTCTGACCATCTCATCTGTAA
CATCATTGGCAACGCTACCTTTGCCATGTTTCAGAAACAACTCTGGCGCATCGGGCTTCCCATACAATCG
ATAGATTGTCGCACCTGATTGCCCGACATTATCGCGAGCCCATTTATACCCATATAAATCAGCATCCATG
TTGGAATTTAATCGCGGCCTAGAGCAAGACGTTTCCCGTTGAATATGGCTCATAACACCCCTTGTATTAC
TGTTTATGTAAGCAGACAGTTTTATTGTTCATGACCAAAATCCCTTAACGTGAGTTTTCGTTCCACTGAG
CGTCAGACCCCGTAGAAAAGATCAAAGGATCTTCTTGAGATCCTTTTTTTCTGCGCGTAATCTGCTGCTT
GCAAACAAAAAAACCACCGCTACCAGCGGTGGTTTGTTTGCCGGATCAAGAGCTACCAACTCTTTTTCCG
AAGGTAACTGGCTTCAGCAGAGCGCAGATACCAAATACTGTCCTTCTAGTGTAGCCGTAGTTAGGCCACC
ACTTCAAGAACTCTGTAGCACCGCCTACATACCTCGCTCTGCTAATCCTGTTACCAGTGGCTGCTGCCAG
TGGCGATAAGTCGTGTCTTACCGGGTTGGACTCAAGACGATAGTTACCGGATAAGGCGCAGCGGTCGGGC
TGAACGGGGGGTTCGTGCACACAGCCCAGCTTGGAGCGAACGACCTACACCGAACTGAGATACCTACAGC
GTGAGCTATGAGAAAGCGCCACGCTTCCCGAAGGGAGAAAGGCGGACAGGTATCCGGTAAGCGGCAGGGT
CGGAACAGGAGAGCGCACGAGGGAGCTTCCAGGGGGAAACGCCTGGTATCTTTATAGTCCTGTCGGGTTT
CGCCACCTCTGACTTGAGCGTCGATTTTTGTGATGCTCGTCAGGGGGGCGGAGCCTATGGAAAAACGCCA
GCAACGCGGCCTTTTTACGGTTCCTGGCCTTTTGCTGGCCTTTTGCTCACATGTTCTTTCCTGCGTTATC
CCCTGATTCTGTGGATAACCGTATTACCGCCTTTGAGTGAGCTGATACCGCTCGCCGCAGCCGAACGACC
GAGCGCAGCGAGTCAGTGAGCGAGGAAGCGGAAGAGCGCCTGATGCGGTATTTTCTCCTTACGCATCTGT
GCGGTATTTCACACCGCAATGGTGCACTCTCAGTACAATCTGCTCTGATGCCGCATAGTTAAGCCAGTAT
ACACTCCGCTATCGCTACGTGACTGGGTCATGGCTGCGCCCCGACACCCGCCAACACCCGCTGACGCGCC
CTGACGGGCTTGTCTGCTCCCGGCATCCGCTTACAGACAAGCTGTGACCGTCTCCGGGAGCTGCATGTGT
CAGAGGTTTTCACCGTCATCACCGAAACGCGCGAGGCAGCTGCGGTAAAGCTCATCAGCGTGGTCGTGAA
GCGATTCACAGATGTCTGCCTGTTCATCCGCGTCCAGCTCGTTGAGTTTCTCCAGAAGCGTTAATGTCTG
GCTTCTGATAAAGCGGGCCATGTTAAGGGCGGTTTTTTCCTGTTTGGTCACTGATGCCTCCGTGTAAGGG
GGATTTCTGTTCATGGGGGTAATGATACCGATGAAACGAGAGAGGATGCTCACGATACGGGTTACTGATG
ATGAACATGCCCGGTTACTGGAACGTTGTGAGGGTAAACAACTGGCGGTATGGATGCGGCGGGACCAGAG
AAAAATCACTCAGGGTCAATGCCAGCGCTTCGTTAATACAGATGTAGGTGTTCCACAGGGTAGCCAGCAG
CATCCTGCGATGCAGATCCGGAACATAATGGTGCAGGGCGCTGACTTCCGCGTTTCCAGACTTTACGAAA
CACGGAAACCGAAGACCATTCATGTTGTTGCTCAGGTCGCAGACGTTTTGCAGCAGCAGTCGCTTCACGT
TCGCTCGCGTATCGGTGATTCATTCTGCTAACCAGTAAGGCAACCCCGCCAGCCTAGCCGGGTCCTCAAC
GACAGGAGCACGATCATGCGCACCCGTGGGGCCGCCATGCCGGCGATAATGGCCTGCTTCTCGCCGAAAC
GTTTGGTGGCGGGACCAGTGACGAAGGCTTGAGCGAGGGCGTGCAAGATTCCGAATACCGCAAGCGACAG
GCCGATCATCGTCGCGCTCCAGCGAAAGCGGTCCTCGCCGAAAATGACCCAGAGCGCTGCCGGCACCTGT
CCTACGAGTTGCATGATAAAGAAGACAGTCATAAGTGCGGCGACGATAGTCATGCCCCGCGCCCACCGGA
AGGAGCTGACTGGGTTGAAGGCTCTCAAGGGCATCGGTCGAGATCCCGGTGCCTAATGAGTGAGCTAACT
TACATCAATTGTCAATCGTTGAGCATGCCGGCGCGCATCGCGAGGCGAACCAGCTCCGAAAGGCTGTTGG
CCTGCATCTTGGTCATGACGTTGGCCCGATACACCTCGATGGTGCGCGGGCTGATGTCGTACTCGCGGGC
GATCAGCTTGTTGGAAAGGCCGGCGATCAGCCCTTCCATGACCTGGCGCTCCCTGGGGCTCAACGAGGCG
ACGCGGGCGGCGATATCCTGCGCGACGGCCTCGCTCTTGGCGGCCGGCTCGGCCTGGCGGATCGCCGATT
CGATCATGGCGGTGAGGCGGTCGTCCTCGAAAGGCTTTTCCAGAAAGTCGACCGCCCCTAACTTCATCGC
CTCGACCGCGAGCGGCACGTCGCCGTGACCGGTCATGATGAGGATCGGAAAGGGGCTTTGCTGCGCCTTC
ATCCGCTTCAACAGCTCGATGCCGTCAAGGCCCGGCATGCGCACGTCGGAGACGACGCAGCCGAAGGAGA
GACCCGGCAGGGCGTCGAGAAAGGCTTGCGCGTCGTCAAACAGCGTGACGCCGAAGCCGGCAGAATCCAG
CAGGAAATTCAGCGAATCCCGCATCGCCGCGTCGTCGTCGATGACGTAGATATGTCCCTTGGTCGTCATG
CTAGACCTCCTATCATCTCGTCGGCTGCCGGGAGGGTGAAGCGGAAGGTCGCCCCGCCCGATGCGTTGCT
CTCGGCCCACATGCGCCCGCCGTGAGCTTCGATGATCGAGCGGCTGATGGACAGTCCCACGCCCATGCCG
GTGTCCTTGGTGGTGAAGAAAGTCTGAAACAGGTTCGGAATGACGTCGTCCTGGAAACCGCTGCCGGTGT
CGGACACTTCGACCTCGATCATGTCGTCGGCGGCGGGGGTGTTGGTGACGACGAGCTCGCGTCGCTGCGA
CTGAGCCATCGCTTCCAGCGCGTTGCGGAACAGGTTGACCAGGACCTGCTGGATCTGCACCCGGTCGGCG
AGAACGAGATCGGCGCCCGGATCGAGACTGAAGCGGAGCTGCACGTTCTGCTCGCGCGCGCCGGCAAGCC
CGAGCGCGCCGGCCTCCTCGATCAGCTTGGAGAGACTCTCGACCCGCTTCTCCGATTCGCCGCGGGCAAC
GAAGTCGCGCAGGCGCCGGATGATCTGGCCGGCGCGCAGCGCCTGCTCGGCGGCGCGGTCCAGGGCGCTT
TCGACCTTCGGTGTGTTCGGATCACTGCTGCCGGCAAGCAGCCGCCGCGAGCCCTTCATGTAGTTGCTGA
TCGCCGCCAGCGGCTGGTTGAGCTCGTGCGCGAGCGCGGACGCCATTTCGCCCATGGCGCTCAGCCTGGA
GACGTGGACGAGCTCGGAGCGCTCGCCCAGCGCCCCGGTCAATGTGTCACGTAGATCCTGCGCCTCCTCG
ATTTCGCCGGGATGCCAGGGCTCGGCGTAGCCGCGTTTTTCTTCGAGGTAGGTGTCGAATGAGTGGCGCG
GCCCGAGGTCGTCTTTCGCCTGGTCAGGAGTGGCCCCGCCCCAGGCGACCTCCAGCCGCAGTTCGGGCCG
CAGCCAGACGAGGCACTCCGACCAGCCCTCGCCCACGCTGATGGCGAGCAGGCCCGCTGCGCTGGGGGCG
AGATCGGCGCCGGCGGGCCACAGTTGGCCTAGCGCGTCGGTCTGGACCAGGGCGCCCGGCTGGGTTTCGA
GCCACGCCAGCAGCGCGTCCACCGCCGGGGCAGGCGGCACTTCACCCAACGTCTGCCAGCGGCCCTCGAA
ACGCAGAATCAGGCCCCCGGCCCGCATCAGGCCCAGCAGGTCAAGCGCCGGGTCACTGAGGGTGTCGTGC
GGCGAGAGCGAGTGCGCCGCCGCGAGGGCCACCCGCGCGTGGTGCTCCCGCAGGCTCTGGCGAAAGGCCG
CCACGTCCGCCGCTTCCTTGACCTGAACTTGCAGGCTCAGCAAGCGGCCCAGGTATTCGAGCGTGGTTCG
CAGGTCGGGCGGCAACACGTAGGGCGTCTGGTGGTGGCAGGCGATCAGGCCCCAGAGCTGGCCGCCGACC
ACCACCGACACCGACAGGCTCGACCCGACGCCCATGTTCCGCAGGTACTGCATGTGCATGGGCGAGGTGG
CGCGCAGCACGGCGCCGCCCAGCGGGGTGGGCGCATTCGTCTGCGGGTTGAGGACGGGATCGAGCGGCAC
GGCGGCGGCGCGGGTGTCGGCGGTCAGGCGCAGCAGGTGCCGGGTGTAGAGCGCGCGGGCCTGCGCCGGA
ATGTCCGACGCGGGAAAACGGTGGCCCAGAAAGGCGTGCAGCCCCTCACGGCGGGCCTCGGCAATCACTT
CGCCGGTGGCGTCGGGGGCAAATTTGTAGAGCATCACCCGGTCAAAGCCCGTCAGCTCGCGGACCGTCTG
GGTCGCCACCTCGCCCAGCGCCCGCAGGTTGGGGGCACTTTCGAGCGCGAACATCGCGTTGCGCAGCGCG
TGCGGCCCGGTGCTGTCCCAGGCCTCCGTCGGCTCGAATTCCAGAATCAGCAACTCGCCGACCCGGTGCA
CCGTCAGCGAAAGGTGCCCGGCGGCAGGCCAGTCCAGCGTTGCGCGGTATTGCAGGGCGTCGGGGCAGCC
GGGGGGCAGGGCCGCTTGCAGCGCGGGCCACTGCTCGGGCAGCAGTGCGGCGAGGGTCTGTCCGCGCAGC
ACTGTGGGTTCCTGTCCCAGAAAAGTGGCCGCGTTGAGGCTCATCTGGAGCACCTCGCCGCTGTGCCCGT
CGGCAGTGAGCAGGGCGCCGTGCGGCTGGATGCTGCCGGGAATATGAATCGGCTCGCGCTCGCAGTTCTC
GGTGGTAATTTCCGGGCCACCAAGGTAAAGCGGTGGAAAAAAGGGCAACGGGTCCCGGCTCATGCGTGGG
CGACCTCAGGCACTTGGACCGCTTCAGCTTCCGACAGCCCCTGCAAGGCGCGGCGGAAGGCCCCGAAGGT
CTGCCGCGCTCCCGCCACGACCTCTGCCGCGTCTTCTGCCGGCACGCTGGCTTCCAGCACTTCCCCGAAC
GAGCGCCAGCGCGGGCCGGTCTGGGGGCCATAGCCGGAGAAATAGGCGCTGCCCTGCTCAGGGCTTAGCC
CCAGCGTGCGCCTGAGATGGCGGCTGATGAGCTGTCCGCCTAGCGTCGCGCCTTCAAGCACGTAAAGCGC
TCCGAAGGCCTGCGCCAGAGTGGTCAGCTCGGGCACAGACAGTGGCGCCTGCTGATTTGACGGCCCTTCC
CCCATTACGGCAAGGTCCAGAGCGAGCAGATGGGCCTTGCGGCGCTCGGGCCACGCCAGCTCGTCCGGCA
GCGGCAGGGCGTCGAGTTGTGCTTCCAGCGGCGCGACCACCGCTTGCAGGCGCCGCAGCACCTCCAGATA
GCCCCGCCGGGTCAGCGTCTCACTCATCACGGGCATCAGGGCCTCGACCTCGCGGTGCAGGTCCAGGGTC
TCCCTTTGTAAAAGCTTCATGATCATGAGTCGGAGCACATTCACCACCCTCAATTGACTCTCTTCCGGGC
GCTATCATGCCATACCGCGAAAGGTTTTGCACCATTCGATGGTGTCCGGGATCTCGACGCTCTCCCTTAT
GCGACTCCTGCATTAGGAAGCAGCCCAGTAGTAGGTTGAGGCCGTTGAGCACCGCCGCCGCAAGGAATGG
TGCATGCAAGGAGATGGCGCCCAACAGTCCCCCGGCCACGGGGCCTGCCACCATACCCACGCCGAAACAA
GCGCTCATGAGCCCGAAGTGGCGAGCCCGATCTTCCCCATCGGTGATGTCGGCGATATAGGCGCCAGCAA
CCGCACCTGTGGCGCCGGTGATGCCGGCCACGATGCGTCCGGCGTAGAGGATCGAGATCTACGCCCGTGA
TCCTGATCACCGGCTATCCGGACGAAAACATCTCGACCCGGGCCGCCGAGGCCGGCGTAAAAGACGTGGT
TTTGAAGCCGCTTCTCGACGAAAACCTGCTCAAGCGTATCCGCCGCGCCATCCAGGACCGGCCTCGGGCA
TGACCTACGGGGTTCTACGTAAGGCACCCCCCTTAAGATATCGCTCGAAATTTTCGAACCTCCCGATACC
GCGTACCAATGCGTCATCACAACGGAGTCTAGAAATAATTTTGTTTAACTTTAAGAAGGAGATATACCAT
GGGCAGCAGCCATCATCATCATCATCACAGCAGCGGCCTGGTGCCGCGCGGCAGCCATATGGCTAGCATG
ACTGGTGGACAGCAAATGGGTCGGATCCGAATTCGAGCTCCGTCGACAAGCTTGCGGCCGCACTCGAGCA
CCACCACCACCACCACTGAGATCCGGCTGCTAACAAAGCCCGAAAGGAAGCTGAGTTGGCTGCTGCCACC
GCTGAGCAATAACTAGCATAACCCCTTGGGGCCTCTAAACGGGTCTTGAGGGGTTTTTTGCTGAAAGGAG
GAACTATATCCGGATTGGCGAATGGGACGCGC
Features (pLannotate 1.2.2; 20 found; start..end, strand, type, name):
    476..533     +  promoter       AmpR promoter (fragment): bla
    542..1357    -  CDS            KanR: aminoglycoside phosphotransferase; aph(3')-Ia; confers resistance to kanamycin in bacteria or G418 (Geneticin®) in eukaryotes
   1479..2067    +  rep_origin     ori: high-copy-number ColE1/pMB1/pBR322/pUC origin of replication
   2253..2392    -  misc_feature   bom: basis of mobility region from pBR322
   2494..2685    -  CDS            rop: Rop protein, which maintains plasmids at low copy number; rop
   2702..3082    +  CDS            YPB1_ECOLX: Protein predicted: Swiss-Prot protein existence level 4. From Escherichia coli.
   3154..3445    -  CDS            TcR (fragment): tetracycline efflux protein; tet; confers resistance to tetracycline
   3489..4103    -  CDS            fixJ: FIXJ_BRADU - Protein inferred from homology: Swiss-Prot protein existence level 3. FixJ, when activated by FixL, induces the expression of both nifA, required for activation of classical nif and fix genes, and fixK, required for FixN activation. From Bradyrhizobium diazoefficiens (strain JCM 10833 / BCRC 13528 / IAM 13628 / NBRC 14792 / USDA 110).
   4121..4825    -  CDS            fixL (fragment): FIXL_BRADU - Experimental evidence at protein level: Swiss-Prot protein existence level 1. Putative oxygen sensor; modulates the activity of FixJ, a transcriptional activator of nitrogen fixation fixK gene. FixL probably acts as a kinase that phosphorylates FixJ. From Bradyrhizobium diazoefficiens (strain JCM 10833 / BCRC 13528 / IAM 13628 / NBRC 14792 / USDA 110).
   5375..6337    -  CDS            DrCBD: DrCBD is a basic (constitutively fluorescent) long stokes shift fluorescent protein published in 2009, derived from Deinococcus radiodurans. It requires the cofactor biliverdin for fluorescence.
   6943..7020    -  promoter       lacIq promoter: lacI (mutant); In the lacIq allele, a single base change in the promoter boosts expression of the lacI gene about 10-fold.
   7028..7307    -  CDS            TcR (fragment): tetracycline efflux protein; tet; confers resistance to tetracycline
   7574..7596    +  RBS            RBS: efficient ribosome binding site from bacteriophage T7 gene 10 (Olins and Rangwala, 1989)
   7615..7631    +  CDS            capTEV™ (fragment): composite tag for in vivo biotinylation, TEV protease cleavage, and 6xHis tagging
   7642..7659    +  CDS            thrombin site: thrombin recognition and cleavage site
   7663..7695    +  CDS            T7 tag (gene 10 leader): leader peptide from bacteriophage T7 gene 10 promotes efficient translation in E. coli
   7743..7760    +  CDS            9xHis (fragment): 9xHis affinity tag
   7770..7819    +  CDS            SET1 (fragment): solubility-enhancement tag derived from T7 phage gene 10B
   7827..7874    +  terminator     T7 terminator: transcription terminator for bacteriophage T7 RNA polymerase
   7911..423     +  rep_origin     f1 ori (across the origin) (sequence partly withheld): f1 bacteriophage origin of replication; arrow indicates direction of (+) strand synthesis
