[The description below was written by a language model from this plasmid's Addgene catalogue record and pLannotate feature annotations shown in this document.]
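Description:
pDrDERusk is an empty bacterial expression backbone of about 7.9 kb, designed for red-light-induced gene expression in bacteria. It is propagated under kanamycin selection through an aph(3')-Ia cassette. Replication relies on a ColE1/pMB1-type origin, accompanied by the bom region and the rop gene, which normally moderates copy number (the catalogue lists copy number as unknown). An f1 phage origin is also present, along with two leftover fragments of a tetracycline resistance gene that appear to be remnants of the parental vector.

The light-sensing machinery sits on the reverse strand downstream of a lacIq promoter, which is a constitutive promoter. The annotation places a chromophore-binding domain from the Deinococcus radiodurans bacteriophytochrome (a biliverdin-dependent red-light sensor) upstream of a fragment of Bradyrhizobium FixL, followed by the full-length response regulator FixJ. This layout is consistent with a chimeric, light-regulated histidine kinase that controls phosphorylation of FixJ, which in turn acts as a transcriptional activator. Several stretches in this region are unannotated, including the gaps between the lacIq promoter and the phytochrome domain and between that domain and FixL, so the full composition of the operon cannot be read from the table.

The output cassette on the forward strand carries a T7 gene 10 ribosome binding site, His-tag segments, a thrombin site, the T7 tag leader and a T7 terminator, resembling a pET-style cloning region into which a gene of interest can be placed by Gibson assembly. The promoter driving this cassette is not annotated, and the record does not state it. The associated work concerns the balance of kinase and phosphatase activity in two-component signalling.
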