Addgene plasmid #213703: pDrDERusk
Purpose: (Empty Backbone) Vector for red-light-induced bacterial gene expression
Depositing lab: Andreas Moeglich. Depositing organization: Universitaet Bayreuth. Publication: Leveraging the histidine kinase-phosphatase duality to sculpt two-component signaling. Meier SSM, Multamaki E, Ranzani AT, Takala H, Moglich A. Nat Commun. 2024 Jun 10;15(1):4876. doi: 10.1038/s41467-024-49251-8. PubMed 38858359.
Backbone
  Vector backbone: pDrDERusk
  Backbone size (bp): 7920
  Vector type: Bacterial Expression
Growth in bacteria
  Bacterial resistance: Kanamycin, 50 μg/mL
  Growth temperature: 37°C
  Growth strain: DH5alpha
  Copy number: Unknown
Gene/Insert
  Cloning method: Gibson Cloning
Terms and licenses: Academic/Nonprofit Terms; Industry Terms: Not Available to Industry
How to cite: pDrDERusk was a gift from Andreas Moeglich (Addgene plasmid # 213703 ; http://n2t.net/addgene:213703 ; RRID:Addgene_213703)
